>Addgene plasmid #109568 | p3E-EHD2a | depositor full sequence | sequence record 206505 | Full Sequence
CTTTCCTGCGTTATCCCCTGATTCTGTGGATAACCGTATTACCGCCTTTGAGTGAGCTGATACCGCTCGC
CGCAGCCGAACGACCGAGCGCAGCGAGTCAGTGAGCGAGGAAGCGGAAGAGCGCCCAATACGCAAACCGC
CTCTCCCCGCGCGTTGGCCGATTCATTAATGCAGCTGGCACGACAGGTTTCCCGACTGGAAAGCGGGCAG
TGAGCGCAACGCAATTAATACGCGTACCGCTAGCCAGGAAGAGTTTGTAGAAACGCAAAAAGGCCATCCG
TCAGGATGGCCTTCTGCTTAGTTTGATGCCTGGCAGTTTATGGCGGGCGTCCTGCCCGCCACCCTCCGGG
CCGTTGCTTCACAACGTTCAAATCCGCTCCCGGCGGATTTGTCCTACTCAGGAGAGCGTTCACCGACAAA
CAACAGATAAAACGAAAGGCCCAGTCTTCCGACTGAGCCTTTCGTTTTATTTGATGCCTGGCAGTTCCCT
ACTCTCGCGTTAACGCTAGCATGGATGTTTTCCCAGTCACGACGTTGTAAAACGACGGCCAGTCTTAAGC
TCGGGCCCTGCAGCTCTAGAGCTCGAATTCTACAGGTCACTAATACCATCTAAGTAGTTGGTTCATAGTG
ACTGCATATGTTGTGTTTTACAGTATTATGTAGTCTGTTTTTTATGCAAAATCTAATTTAATATATTGAT
ATTTATATCATTTTACGTTTCTCGTTCAACTTTCTTGTACAAAGTGGTGTCTGCCAAAGGAATGAGGAAC
AGGGGTGGTAAATGTCTGAAGGCGGTTCATACAGTAACCGAGGCTTTGAAAATCCTCTATCGGCAAAAAC
TGCTCCCACTGGAGAAGTACTATGGTTTCTCCGATTTCCACTCATCAAGCCTTGAAGATGCAGACTTTGA
CAACAAACCCATGATACTGGTGTTGGGCCAGTGCTCTACAGGCAAGACCACTTTTATCAGGTATCTTCTT
GAACAGGAGTATCCTGGAAGCAGAGTTGGCCCAGAACCGACAACCGACAGTTTCACAGCAATAATGCATG
GAGAGATGGAGGGAATTATTCATGGCAATGCTTTAACTGTTGATCCCAATAAGCCTTTCCGCAAACTCAG
CCCATTTGGAACAACTTTCCTAAATCGATTCCAGTGTGTACATCTGCCCAATCGGGTCCTAGAGAGCATC
AGCATCATCGACACACCAGGGATCCTGTCTGTGGCCAAGCGCAAAATGGACAGAGGTTATGACTTTCCTT
CAGTTATCCGCTGGTTTGCGGAGCACGTAGACCGGATCATCCTCCTGTGTGATGCACACAAGCTGGAGAT
TTCTGATGAGTTTTCCCGCACTATACTGGCATTACGAGGCAATGAGGACAAGCTCCGAGTGGTGCTCAAC
AAGGCCGACATGGTGGACTCGCAGGAGCTGATGCGGGTCTACGGCGCCCTCATGTGGTCTCTCGGGAAGG
TCTTCTGCACCCCGGAGGTCCTGAGGGTCTACATCGGCTCCTTCTGGACCGCTCCGATGCGAATCACAGA
CAACCGCAAACTGTTTGAGCGAGAGGAGGGAGATCTTTTTGCAGACCTTCAGAACCTGCCAAGAAATTCT
GCCCTGAGAAAACTCAATGATCTGGTGAAACGAGCACGCCTTGTAAGGGCTCATGCTTATATCATCAGCT
GTCTAAAAGACGAGATGCCTGTTGTTTTCTGCAGAGGAAAGAAGCGGCGAGATCTCATCTATGACCTTCC
CACCATCTATTCCAGAATCCAACAGCGCTATCAGATTTCACCAGGAGATTTTCCAGACTGTGCCAAGATG
CAGGAGCGACTCATGAGCCACGACTTCAAGTTTAAAGGCCTCAAGCCCAAGCTCTTAGCTGGGTTGGATG
AGCTCCTAAACACCGACATTGCTAAGCTGATGCCTCTTCTACGCCAAGAGGAAGAAGAAGCAGCTGATCA
ACTTTTAATACAAGGAGGACCTTTAGGGTCTCACAGGGGCCCGTTTATTGTGGGGAACCCATTTCATCAC
TCTGGATCCAATGGAGAAATCGATCAGGCGTCAAATGATGAATGGGTGGTGTCAAAAGATAAAGCAAAGT
ACGACGAGATCTTTTACAACCTCTCGCCTCATGAGGGAAAGCTGACTGGGACTAAAGTGAAGGAGTGGAT
GTTGCGCACTCATCTGCCCAGCTCGGTCCTGGGACGAATCTGGAAGCTGGCAGATGTGGATTGTGATGGT
AAGTTGGACGATGAGGAGTTTGCTTTGGCCGGTCATCTCATTGAGGTAAAGTTGGAAGGTTTTGGGCTTC
CTCATGAGCTGCCCACACACCTGCTGCCACCGTCTAAAAGACACCGCAAGAACTCTGAGATTACCGACGA
TGATTAGCAACTTTATTATACAAAGTTGGCATTATAAAAAAGCATTGCTTATCAATTTGTTGCAACGAAC
AGGTCACTATCAGTCAAAATAAAATCATTATTTGGAGCTCCATGGTAGCGTTAACGCGGCCGCGATATCC
CCTATAGTGAGTCGTATTACATGGTCATAGCTGTTTCCTGGCAGCTCTGGCCCGTGTCTCAAAATCTCTG
ATGTTACATTGCACAAGATAAAAATATATCATCATGAACAATAAAACTGTCTGCTTACATAAACAGTAAT
ACAAGGGGTGTTATGAGCCATATTCAACGGGAAACGTCGAGGCCGCGATTAAATTCCAACATGGATGCTG
ATTTATATGGGTATAAATGGGCTCGCGATAATGTCGGGCAATCAGGTGCGACAATCTATCGCTTGTATGG
GAAGCCCGATGCGCCAGAGTTGTTTCTGAAACATGGCAAAGGTAGCGTTGCCAATGATGTTACAGATGAG
ATGGTCAGACTAAACTGGCTGACGGAATTTATGCCTCTTCCGACCATCAAGCATTTTATCCGTACTCCTG
ATGATGCATGGTTACTCACCACTGCGATCCCCGGAAAAACAGCATTCCAGGTATTAGAAGAATATCCTGA
TTCAGGTGAAAATATTGTTGATGCGCTGGCAGTGTTCCTGCGCCGGTTGCATTCGATTCCTGTTTGTAAT
TGTCCTTTTAACAGCGATCGCGTATTTCGTCTCGCTCAGGCGCAATCACGAATGAATAACGGTTTGGTTG
ATGCGAGTGATTTTGATGACGAGCGTAATGGCTGGCCTGTTGAACAAGTCTGGAAAGAAATGCATAAACT
TTTGCCATTCTCACCGGATTCAGTCGTCACTCATGGTGATTTCTCACTTGATAACCTTATTTTTGACGAG
GGGAAATTAATAGGTTGTATTGATGTTGGACGAGTCGGAATCGCAGACCGATACCAGGATCTTGCCATCC
TATGGAACTGCCTCGGTGAGTTTTCTCCTTCATTACAGAAACGGCTTTTTCAAAAATATGGTATTGATAA
TCCTGATATGAATAAATTGCAGTTTCATTTGATGCTCGATGAGTTTTTCTAATCAGAATTGGTTAATTGG
TTGTAACACTGGCAGAGCATTACGCTGACTTGACGGGACGGCGCAAGCTCATGACCAAAATCCCTTAACG
TGAGTTACGCGTCGTTCCACTGAGCGTCAGACCCCGTAGAAAAGATCAAAGGATCTTCTTGAGATCCTTT
TTTTCTGCGCGTAATCTGCTGCTTGCAAACAAAAAAACCACCGCTACCAGCGGTGGTTTGTTTGCCGGAT
CAAGAGCTACCAACTCTTTTTCCGAAGGTAACTGGCTTCAGCAGAGCGCAGATACCAAATACTGTCCTTC
TAGTGTAGCCGTAGTTAGGCCACCACTTCAAGAACTCTGTAGCACCGCCTACATACCTCGCTCTGCTAAT
CCTGTTACCAGTGGCTGCTGCCAGTGGCGATAAGTCGTGTCTTACCGGGTTGGACTCAAGACGATAGTTA
CCGGATAAGGCGCAGCGGTCGGGCTGAACGGGGGGTTCGTGCACACAGCCCAGCTTGGAGCGAACGACCT
ACACCGAACTGAGATACCTACAGCGTGAGCATTGAGAAAGCGCCACGCTTCCCGAAGGGAGAAAGGCGGA
CAGGTATCCGGTAAGCGGCAGGGTCGGAACAGGAGAGCGCACGAGGGAGCTTCCAGGGGGAAACGCCTGG
TATCTTTATAGTCCTGTCGGGTTTCGCCACCTCTGACTTGAGCGTCGATTTTTGTGATGCTCGTCAGGGG
GGCGGAGCCTATGGAAAAACGCCAGCAACGCGGCCTTTTTACGGTTCCTGGCCTTTTGCTGGCCTTTTGC
TCACATGTT
Features (pLannotate 1.2.2; 11 found; start..end, strand, type, name):
    121..213     +  CDS            lacI (fragment): lac repressor; lacI; The lac repressor binds to the lac operator to inhibit transcription in E. coli. This inhibition can be relieved by adding lactose or isopropyl-β-D-thiogalactopyranoside (IPTG).
    268..295     -  terminator     rrnB T2 terminator: transcription terminator T2 from the E. coli rrnB gene
    427..470     +  terminator     rrnB T1 terminator: Escherichia coli rrnB; transcription terminator T1 from the E. coli rrnB gene
    517..553     -  CDS            lacZα (fragment): LacZα fragment of β-galactosidase; lacZ fragment
    624..748     -  protein_bind   attR2: mutant version of attR; recombination site for the Gateway® LR reaction LR Clonase™
    753..2366    +  CDS            Ehd2: EHD2_RAT - Experimental evidence at protein level: Swiss-Prot protein existence level 1. ATP- and membrane-binding protein that controls membrane reorganization/tubulation upon ATP hydrolysis. Plays a role in membrane trafficking between the plasma membrane and endosomes. Important for the internalization of GLUT4. Required for fusion of myoblasts to skeletal muscle myotubes. Required for normal translocation of FER1L5 to the plasma membrane. Regulates the equilibrium between cell surface- associated and cell surface-dissociated caveolae by constraining caveolae at the cell membrane. From Ratt
   2388..2408    -  protein_bind   attB3: mutant version of attB; core recombination site for the Gateway® BP reaction BP Clonase™
   2399..2484    -  protein_bind   attL1 (fragment): mutant version of attL; recombination site for the Gateway® LR reaction LR Clonase™
   2521..2539    -  promoter       T7 promoter: promoter for bacteriophage T7 RNA polymerase
   2673..3482    +  CDS            KanR: aminoglycoside phosphotransferase; aph(3')-Ia; confers resistance to kanamycin in bacteria or G418 (Geneticin®) in eukaryotes
   3629..4217    +  rep_origin     ori: high-copy-number ColE1/pMB1/pBR322/pUC origin of replication
