>Addgene plasmid #109568 | p3E-EHD2a | addgene full sequence | sequence record 222044 | Addgene NGS Result
CATAGTGACTGCATATGTTGTGTTTTACAGTATTATGTAGTCTGTTTTTTATGCAAAATCTAATTTAATA
TATTGATATTTATATCATTTTACGTTTCTCGTTCAACTTTCTTGTACAAAGTGGTGTCTGCCAAAGGAAT
GAGGAACAGGGGTGGTAAATGTCTGAAGGCGGTTCATACAGTAACCGAGGCTTTGAAAATCCTCTATCGG
CAAAAACTGCTCCCACTGGAGAAGTACTATGGTTTCTCCGATTTCCACTCATCAAGCCTTGAAGATGCAG
ACTTTGACAACAAACCCATGATACTGGTGTTGGGCCAGTGCTCTACAGGCAAGACCACTTTTATCAGGTA
TCTTCTTGAACAGGAGTATCCTGGAAGCAGAGTTGGCCCAGAACCGACAACCGACAGTTTCACAGCAATA
ATGCATGGAGAGATGGAGGGAATTATTCATGGCAATGCTTTAACTGTTGATCCCAATAAGCCTTTCCGCA
AACTCAGCCCATTTGGAACAACTTTCCTAAATCGATTCCAGTGTGTACATCTGCCCAATCGGGTCCTAGA
GAGCATCAGCATCATCGACACACCAGGGATCCTGTCTGTGGCCAAGCGCAAAATGGACAGAGGTTATGAC
TTTCCTTCAGTTATCCGCTGGTTTGCGGAGCACGTAGACCGGATCATCCTCCTGTGTGATGCACACAAGC
TGGAGATTTCTGATGAGTTTTCCCGCACTATACTGGCATTACGAGGCAATGAGGACAAGCTCCGAGTGGT
GCTCAACAAGGCCGACATGGTGGACTCGCAGGAGCTGATGCGGGTCTACGGCGCCCTCATGTGGTCTCTC
GGGAAGGTCTTCTGCACCCCGGAGGTCCTGAGGGTCTACATCGGCTCCTTCTGGACCGCTCCGATGCGAA
TCACAGACAACCGCAAACTGTTTGAGCGAGAGGAGGGAGATCTTTTTGCAGACCTTCAGAACCTGCCAAG
AAATTCTGCCCTGAGAAAACTCAATGATCTGGTGAAACGAGCACGCCTTGTAAGGGCTCATGCTTATATC
ATCAGCTGTCTAAAAGACGAGATGCCTGTTGTTTTCTGCAGAGGAAAGAAGCGGCGAGATCTCATCTATG
ACCTTCCCACCATCTATTCCAGAATCCAACAGCGCTATCAGATTTCACCAGGAGATTTTCCAGACTGTGC
CAAGATGCAGGAGCGACTCATGAGCCACGACTTCAAGTTTAAAGGCCTCAAGCCCAAGCTCTTAGCTGGG
TTGGATGAGCTCCTAAACACCGACATTGCTAAGCTGATGCCTCTTCTACGCCAAGAGGAAGAAGAAGCAG
CTGATCAACTTTTAATACAAGGAGGACCTTTAGGGTCTCACAGGGGCCCGTTTATTGTGGGGAACCCATT
TCATCACTCTGGATCCAATGGAGAAATCGATCAGGCGTCAAATGATGAATGGGTGGTGTCAAAAGATAAA
GCAAAGTACGACGAGATCTTTTACAACCTCTCGCCTCATGAGGGAAAGCTGACTGGGACTAAAGTGAAGG
AGTGGATGTTGCGCACTCATCTGCCCAGCTCGGTCCTGGGACGAATCTGGAAGCTGGCAGATGTGGATTG
TGATGGTAAGTTGGACGATGAGGAGTTTGCTTTGGCCGGTCATCTCATTGAGGTAAAGTTGGAAGGTTTT
GGGCTTCCTCATGAGCTGCCCACACACCTGCTGCCACCGTCTAAAAGACACCGCAAGAACTCTGAGATTA
CCGACGATGATTAGCAACTTTATTATACAAAGTTGGCATTATAAAAAAGCATTGCTTATCAATTTGTTGC
AACGAACAGGTCACTATCAGTCAAAATAAAATCATTATTTGGAGCTCCATGGTAGCGTTAACGCGGCCGC
GATATCCCCTATAGTGAGTCGTATTACATGGTCATAGCTGTTTCCTGGCAGCTCTGGCCCGTGTCTCAAA
ATCTCTGATGTTACATTGCACAAGATAAAAATATATCATCATGAACAATAAAACTGTCTGCTTACATAAA
CAGTAATACAAGGGGTGTTATGAGCCATATTCAACGGGAAACGTCGAGGCCGCGATTAAATTCCAACATG
GATGCTGATTTATATGGGTATAAATGGGCTCGCGATAATGTCGGGCAATCAGGTGCGACAATCTATCGCT
TGTATGGGAAGCCCGATGCGCCAGAGTTGTTTCTGAAACATGGCAAAGGTAGCGTTGCCAATGATGTTAC
AGATGAGATGGTCAGACTAAACTGGCTGACGGAATTTATGCCTCTTCCGACCATCAAGCATTTTATCCGT
ACTCCTGATGATGCATGGTTACTCACCACTGCGATCCCCGGAAAAACAGCATTCCAGGTATTAGAAGAAT
ATCCTGATTCAGGTGAAAATATTGTTGATGCGCTGGCAGTGTTCCTGCGCCGGTTGCATTCGATTCCTGT
TTGTAATTGTCCTTTTAACAGCGATCGCGTATTTCGTCTCGCTCAGGCGCAATCACGAATGAATAACGGT
TTGGTTGATGCGAGTGATTTTGATGACGAGCGTAATGGCTGGCCTGTTGAACAAGTCTGGAAAGAAATGC
ATAAACTTTTGCCATTCTCACCGGATTCAGTCGTCACTCATGGTGATTTCTCACTTGATAACCTTATTTT
TGACGAGGGGAAATTAATAGGTTGTATTGATGTTGGACGAGTCGGAATCGCAGACCGATACCAGGATCTT
GCCATCCTATGGAACTGCCTCGGTGAGTTTTCTCCTTCATTACAGAAACGGCTTTTTCAAAAATATGGTA
TTGATAATCCTGATATGAATAAATTGCAGTTTCATTTGATGCTCGATGAGTTTTTCTAATCAGAATTGGT
TAATTGGTTGTAACACTGGCAGAGCATTACGCTGACTTGACGGGACGGCGCAAGCTCATGACCAAAATCC
CTTAACGTGAGTTACGCGTCGTTCCACTGAGCGTCAGACCCCGTAGAAAAGATCAAAGGATCTTCTTGAG
ATCCTTTTTTTCTGCGCGTAATCTGCTGCTTGCAAACAAAAAAACCACCGCTACCAGCGGTGGTTTGTTT
GCCGGATCAAGAGCTACCAACTCTTTTTCCGAAGGTAACTGGCTTCAGCAGAGCGCAGATACCAAATACT
GTTCTTCTAGTGTAGCCGTAGTTAGGCCACCACTTCAAGAACTCTGTAGCACCGCCTACATACCTCGCTC
TGCTAATCCTGTTACCAGTGGCTGCTGCCAGTGGCGATAAGTCGTGTCTTACCGGGTTGGACTCAAGACG
ATAGTTACCGGATAAGGCGCAGCGGTCGGGCTGAACGGGGGGTTCGTGCACACAGCCCAGCTTGGAGCGA
ACGACCTACACCGAACTGAGATACCTACAGCGTGAGCTATGAGAAAGCGCCACGCTTCCCGAAGGGAGAA
AGGCGGACAGGTATCCGGTAAGCGGCAGGGTCGGAACAGGAGAGCGCACGAGGGAGCTTCCAGGGGGAAA
CGCCTGGTATCTTTATAGTCCTGTCGGGTTTCGCCACCTCTGACTTGAGCGTCGATTTTTGTGATGCTCG
TCAGGGGGGCGGAGCCTATGGAAAAACGCCAGCAACGCGGCCTTTTTACGGTTCCTGGCCTTTTGCTGGC
CTTTTGCTCACATGTTCTTTCCTGCGTTATCCCCTGATTCTGTGGATAACCGTATTACCGCCTTTGAGTG
AGCTGATACCGCTCGCCGCAGCCGAACGACCGAGCGCAGCGAGTCAGTGAGCGAGGAAGCGGAAGAGCGC
CCAATACGCAAACCGCCTCTCCCCGCGCGTTGGCCGATTCATTAATGCAGCTGGCACGACAGGTTTCCCG
ACTGGAAAGCGGGCAGTGAGCGCAACGCAATTAATACGCGTACCGCTAGCCAGGAAGAGTTTGTAGAAAC
GCAAAAAGGCCATCCGTCAGGATGGCCTTCTGCTTAGTTTGATGCCTGGCAGTTTATGGCGGGCGTCCTG
CCCGCCACCCTCCGGGCCGTTGCTTCACAACGTTCAAATCCGCTCCCGGCGGATTTGTCCTACTCAGGAG
AGCGTTCACCGACAAACAACAGATAAAACGAAAGGCCCAGTCTTCCGACTGAGCCTTTCGTTTTATTTGA
TGCCTGGCAGTTCCCTACTCTCGCGTTAACGCTAGCATGGATGTTTTCCCAGTCACGACGTTGTAAAACG
ACGGCCAGTCTTAAGCTCGGGCCCTGCAGCTCTAGAGCTCGAATTCTACAGGTCACTAATACCATCTAAG
TAGTTGGTT
Features (pLannotate 1.2.2; 12 found; start..end, strand, type, name):
      1..125     -  protein_bind   attR2: mutant version of attR; recombination site for the Gateway® LR reaction LR Clonase™
    130..1743    +  CDS            Ehd2: EHD2_RAT - Experimental evidence at protein level: Swiss-Prot protein existence level 1. ATP- and membrane-binding protein that controls membrane reorganization/tubulation upon ATP hydrolysis. Plays a role in membrane trafficking between the plasma membrane and endosomes. Important for the internalization of GLUT4. Required for fusion of myoblasts to skeletal muscle myotubes. Required for normal translocation of FER1L5 to the plasma membrane. Regulates the equilibrium between cell surface- associated and cell surface-dissociated caveolae by constraining caveolae at the cell membrane. From Ratt
   1765..1785    -  protein_bind   attB3: mutant version of attB; core recombination site for the Gateway® BP reaction BP Clonase™
   1776..1861    -  protein_bind   attL1 (fragment): mutant version of attL; recombination site for the Gateway® LR reaction LR Clonase™
   1898..1916    -  promoter       T7 promoter: promoter for bacteriophage T7 RNA polymerase
   2050..2859    +  CDS            KanR: aminoglycoside phosphotransferase; aph(3')-Ia; confers resistance to kanamycin in bacteria or G418 (Geneticin®) in eukaryotes
   3006..3594    +  rep_origin     ori: high-copy-number ColE1/pMB1/pBR322/pUC origin of replication
   3777..3869    +  CDS            lacI (fragment): lac repressor; lacI; The lac repressor binds to the lac operator to inhibit transcription in E. coli. This inhibition can be relieved by adding lactose or isopropyl-β-D-thiogalactopyranoside (IPTG).
   3924..3951    -  terminator     rrnB T2 terminator: transcription terminator T2 from the E. coli rrnB gene
   4083..4126    +  terminator     rrnB T1 terminator: Escherichia coli rrnB; transcription terminator T1 from the E. coli rrnB gene
   4173..4209    -  CDS            lacZα (fragment): LacZα fragment of β-galactosidase; lacZ fragment
   4247..4276    -  protein_bind   attP2 (fragment): mutant version of attP; recombination site for the Gateway® BP reaction BP Clonase™
