[The description below was written by a language model from this plasmid's Addgene catalogue record and pLannotate feature annotations shown in this document.]
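Description:
p3E-EHD2a is a 3' entry clone for multisite Gateway assembly, carrying the zebrafish (D. rerio) EHD2a coding sequence so that it can be placed at the 3' position of a three-part expression construct and fused to the C-terminal side of whatever occupies the middle position. The plasmid is 4,279 nt long, and the depositor and sequencing-derived records have the same length and the same order of features, differing only in their start coordinate. It is propagated in E. coli at high copy from a ColE1/pUC-type origin and selected with kanamycin through an aph(3')-Ia resistance gene.

The roughly 1.6 kb open reading frame was annotated by similarity to rat EHD2, an ATP- and membrane-binding protein involved in membrane tubulation, endocytic trafficking and restraint of caveolae at the plasma membrane; the catalogue identifies the insert as the zebrafish paralogue. It is flanked by an attR2 site on one side and, on the other, a site annotated as an attB3 core overlapping an attL fragment, consistent with the attR2/attL3 arrangement of a 3' entry clone used in LR recombination. The rrnB T1 and T2 terminators, a T7 promoter and short lacI and lacZα fragments are donor-vector remnants. No eukaryotic promoter, fluorescent reporter or polyadenylation signal is annotated, so expression depends on the elements supplied by the other entry clones and the destination vector.

The catalogue lists the backbone as pDEST-actc1b-mKate2-ccdb, but no actc1b promoter, mKate2 or ccdB appears in either feature table; this may indicate the intended destination vector rather than the actual backbone. The associated work concerns in vivo screening of T-tubule formation in zebrafish.
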