Addgene plasmid #109568: p3E-EHD2a
Purpose: Multisite gateway vector for 3' tagging with EHD2a
Depositing lab: Rob Parton. Depositing organization: University of Queensland, Institute for Molecular Bioscience. Publication: In vivo cell biological screening identifies an endocytic capture mechanism for T-tubule formation. Hall TE, Martel N, Ariotti N, Xiong Z, Lo HP, Ferguson C, Rae J, Lim YW, Parton RG. Nat Commun. 2020 Jul 24;11(1):3711. doi: 10.1038/s41467-020-17486-w. PubMed 32709891.
Backbone
  Vector backbone: pDEST-actc1b-mKate2-ccdb
  Vector type: Zebrafish plasmids
Growth in bacteria
  Bacterial resistance: Kanamycin, 50 μg/mL
  Growth temperature: 37°C
  Growth strain: DH5alpha
  Copy number: High Copy
Gene/Insert
  Gene/Insert name: EHD2a
  Species: D. rerio (zebrafish)
  Cloning method: Gateway Cloning
Terms and licenses: Academic/Nonprofit Terms; Industry Terms: Not Available to Industry
How to cite: p3E-EHD2a was a gift from Rob Parton (Addgene plasmid # 109568 ; http://n2t.net/addgene:109568 ; RRID:Addgene_109568)
